Addgene plasmid #25114: PP-UBC13 (2R0J)
Purpose: Bacterial expression for structure determination; may not be full ORF
Depositing lab: Cheryl Arrowsmith. Depositing organization: University of Toronto.
Backbone
  Vector backbone: pET15-MHL
  Backbone manufacturer: SGC
  Backbone size w/o insert (bp): 7737
  Vector type: Bacterial Expression
Growth in bacteria
  Bacterial resistance: Ampicillin, 100 μg/mL
  Growth temperature: 37°C
  Growth strain: DH5alpha
  Copy number: Low Copy
Gene/Insert
  Gene/Insert name: PFE1350c:C34884 (alt names: PDB: 2R0J; ubiquitin-conjugating enzyme PFL1350c)
  Species: Plasmodium falciparum
  Insert size (bp): 432
  Mutation: Contains amino acid residues 3-150
  GenBank ID: XM_001351791
  Entrez Gene: PFE1350c
  Tag / fusion protein: His (N terminal on insert)
  Cloning method: Restriction Enzyme
  Sequencing primers: 5′ T7; 3′ T7-term
Terms and licenses: Academic/Nonprofit Terms; Industry Terms: Not Available to Industry
Depositor comments: PDB: 2R0J. h http://www.thesgc.org/structures/2R0J/ .
How to cite: PP-UBC13 (2R0J) was a gift from Cheryl Arrowsmith (Addgene plasmid # 25114 ; http://n2t.net/addgene:25114 ; RRID:Addgene_25114)
