[The description below was written by a language model from this plasmid's Addgene catalogue record.]
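Description:
PP-UBC13 (2R0J) is a bacterial expression plasmid built on the pET15-MHL backbone, a pET-family vector from a structural genomics programme. It was made to produce a Plasmodium falciparum ubiquitin-conjugating enzyme for structure determination. The plasmid is selected with ampicillin, is listed as low copy, and is propagated in a standard cloning strain (DH5alpha). The record gives a backbone size of 7737 bp without the insert. No feature table is provided, so the origin of replication and the individual regulatory elements are not itemised. The listed sequencing primers (T7 forward and T7 terminator) do indicate that the insert sits between a T7 promoter and T7 terminator, as is usual for pET vectors. In such vectors, expression depends on a host strain that supplies T7 RNA polymerase.

The insert is a 432 bp fragment of the gene PFE1350c, a UBC13-type E2 enzyme. An alternative name in the record spells the locus PFL1350c, an internal inconsistency that the record does not resolve. The fragment encodes residues 3–150 rather than the complete open reading frame, in line with the depositor's caution that the construct may not be full length. It was introduced by restriction enzyme cloning and carries an N-terminal His tag, which allows the recombinant protein to be purified by immobilised metal affinity chromatography. The record does not say whether a protease cleavage site follows the tag.

The construct corresponds to the crystal structure deposited under PDB code 2R0J. It is suited to producing recombinant parasite E2 enzyme for crystallography, and the purified protein could also serve biochemical or biophysical studies of the Plasmodium ubiquitination machinery.
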