>Addgene plasmid #25114 | PP-UBC13 (2R0J) | depositor partial sequence | sequence record 11588 | Author sequence
ATTCCGCGTCGCATCACCAAAGAAACGCAGAATCTGGCGAACGAGCCACCTCCCGGCATTATGGCCGTGC
CGGTTCCAGAAAATTATCGTCATTTTAACATATTAATCAATGGTCCTGATGGGACTCCGTACGAGGGAGG
CACATATAAGTTGGAACTTTTCCTCCCCGAACAATACCCGATGGAGCCACCTAAAGTCCGGTTTCTGACC
AAAATTTATCACCCGAACATCGACAAGCTGGGTCGCATATGCTTAGATATTTTGAAAGACAAATGTTCTC
CCGCACTTCAGATCAGAACGGTACTGCTCAGTATTCAAGCTCTGTTATCATCCCCGGAACCAGATGACCC
TCTGGATTCGAAGGTGGCGGAGCATTTCAAACAGGATAAAAATGACGCCGAACACGTTGCACGACAGTGG
AACAAGATTTAC
