>Addgene plasmid #25114 | PP-UBC13 (2R0J) | addgene partial sequence | sequence record 31191 | 25114 with T7
TTTTGTTTAACTTTAAGAAGGAGATATACCATGCATCATCATCATCATCACAGCAGCGGCAGAGAAAACT
TGTATTTCCAGGGCATTCCGCGTCGCATCACCAAAGAAACGCAGAATCTGGCGAACGAGCCACCTCCCGG
CATTATGGCCGTGCCGGTTCCAGAAAATTATCGTCATTTTAACATATTAATCAATGGTCCTGATGGGACT
CCGTACGAGGGAGGCACATATAAGTTGGAACTTTTCCTCCCCGAACAATACCCGATGGAGCCACCTAAAG
TCCGGTTTCTGACCAAAATTTATCACCCGAACATCGACAAGCTGGGTCGCATATGCTTAGATATTTTGAA
AGACAAATGGTCTCCCGCACTTCAGATCAGAACGGTACTGCTCAGTATTCAAGCTCTGTTATCATCCCCG
GAACCAGATGACCCTCTGGATTCGAAGGTGGCGGAGCATTTCAAACAGGATAAAAATGACGCCGAACACG
TTGCACGACAGTGGAACAAGATTTACGCTAATAACAATTGATGACGAAGCTTGCGGCCGCACTCGAGGAT
CCGGCTGCTAACAAAGCCCGAAAGGAAGCTGAGTTGGCTGCTGCCACCGCTGAGCAATAACTAGCATAAC
CCCTTGGGGCCTCTAAACGGGTCTTGAGGGGTTTTTTGCTGAAAGGAGGAACTATATCCGGATATCCCGC
AAGAGGCCCGGCAGTACCGGCATAACCAAGCCTATGCCTACAGCATCCAGGGTGACGGTGCCGAGGATGA
CGATGAGCGCATTGTTAGATTTCATACACGGTGCCTGACTGCGTTAGCAATTTAACTGTGATAAACTACC
GCATTAAAGCTTATCGATGATAAGCTGTCAAACATGAGAATTCTTGAAGACGA
